>Addgene plasmid #29667 | 1.6 kB VEGF-luc | addgene partial sequence | sequence record 46749 | LucNrev 5'-CCTTATGCAGTTGCTCTCC-3'
CCTTTCTTTATGTTTTTGGCGTCTTCCATTTTACCAACAGTACCGGAATGCCAAGCTTACTTAGATCTCG
AGCTAGAACTAGTGGATCCCCCGCGCTCTCTCTGACCGGTCTCTCTCTCTCTTCCTTGACTTCTCTCTGG
AGCTCTTGATACCTCTTTCGTCTGCTGATTTCCACAATCCGAAGTGATTTGAGGGAGTGAAGAACCAACC
TCCTCAAACCGTTGGCACGATTTAAGAGGGGAATAGGAAGCAAAAATAAATTAAAGCGTAAAACAATACA
GTTTAAGAAAAAAAAATTAAGAGGTTTGAATATCAAATCCCAGAGCACAGACTCCCGGGCTGGTGAGTCC
GCTGAATAGTCTGCCTTGTCGCTGCGTCTCGCGACAGAGCTCCGCTGCCGCCGCTCAGCTCGCCCCCAGT
GCCGCGGCCTCGCTGCAGCTCGGCTGCCCCAAGCCTCTGCGCTTCTCACCGGTAACAGCGGTGGAAGAAA
AAGAGGAAATCTAGCTCCACCCCCAAGCCCCGCCCAGACCCGCCCCGGGGAGCGGTCTGGTGGAGCCAGG
CACCGCCTTTCGGGGAGCCCCTAGGCCACTACCGCGAAATGGAAAGCTAAACCCCTTACCAGGGTCCACG
GCCTCAAAATTATCTGTGCACCCCTTCAAACTGGGCTCAGGAACACACTGGGAATCCCAGAGTATTGGGA
ATCAGGGGAGACAGGAGAGTGAGGTTATATGCGGACAGGGTCTAAGAACAATTCCCTTTCCCAGGAATAT
AGGAGAAAGTA
