>Addgene plasmid #29667 | 1.6 kB VEGF-luc | addgene partial sequence | sequence record 47844 | F1ori-F 5'-GTGGACTCTTGTTCCAAACTGG-3'
ATTTTGCCGATTTCGGCCTATTGGTTAAAAAATGCCCTNATTTAACAAAAATTTAACGCGAATTTTAACA
AAATATTAACGCTTACAATTTGCCATTCGCCATTCAGGCTGCGCAACTGTTGGGAAGGGCGATCGGTGCG
GGCCTCTTCGCTATTACGCCAGCCCAAGCTACCATGATAAGTAAGTAATATTAAGGTACGTGGAGGTTTT
ACTTGCTTTAAAAAACCTCCCACACCTCCCCCTGAACCTGAAACATAAAATGAATGCAATTGTTGTTGTT
AACTTGTTTATTGCAGCTTATAATGGTTACAAATAAAGCAATAGCATCACAAATTTCACAAATAAAGCAT
TTTTTTCACTGCATTCTAGTTGTGGTTTGTCCAAACTCATCAATGTATCTTATGGTACTGTAACTGAGCT
AACATAACCCGGGAGGTACCGAGCTCTTACGCGTGCTAGAACTAGTGGATCCCCCGGGCTGCAGGAATTC
TGTTTAGAAGATGAACCGTAAGCCTAGGCTAGAACTGAGGGAGCCTCTACTCCCACCCTTCCGAGGGTTG
GCGGCAGCGCTGGGCAGCTGGCCTACCTACCTTTCTGAATGCTAGGGTAGGTTTGAATCACCATGCCGGC
CTGGCCCGCTTCTGCCCCCATTGGCACCCTGGCTTCAGTTCCCTGGCAACATCTCTGTGTGTGTGTGTGT
GTGTGTGAGAGAGAGAGATCAGGAGGAACAAGGGCCTCTGTCTGCCCAGCTGTCTCTCCTTCAGGGCTCT
GCCAGACTACACAGTGCATACGTGGGTTTCCACAGGTCGTCTCACTCCCCCGCCACTGACTAACTCCAGA
ACTCCAC
