[The description below was written by a language model from this plasmid's Addgene catalogue record.]
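Description:
1.6 kB VEGF-luc is a luciferase reporter plasmid built on the commercial pGL2-Basic backbone (about 5.6 kb without insert). pGL2-Basic is a promoterless vector that carries a firefly luciferase coding sequence with no eukaryotic promoter or enhancer of its own, so luciferase expression in transfected cells depends on whatever regulatory DNA is cloned upstream of the reporter. The plasmid is propagated in E. coli under ampicillin selection; the record lists its copy number as unknown, and no feature table is provided, so the origin of replication and other backbone elements are not itemised here.

The insert is a fragment of roughly 1.6 kb from the mouse (M. musculus) vascular endothelial growth factor gene, introduced by restriction cloning between BamHI and EcoRI sites; whether those sites survived cloning is not recorded. The record does not state the exact boundaries of the fragment or explicitly name it as the promoter. However, the reporter backbone and the associated study, which defined the genomic structure, transcriptional unit and regulatory sequences of the mouse VEGF gene, indicate that it is VEGF regulatory sequence placed to drive luciferase.

The construct is suited to transient transfection assays in which luciferase activity serves as a readout of VEGF transcriptional regulation. Such assays can test how the fragment responds to stimuli or signalling conditions, or compare it with other VEGF regulatory fragments. The record does not specify particular cell types or inducing conditions.
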