Addgene plasmid #29667: 1.6 kB VEGF-luc
Depositing lab: Patricia D'Amore. Depositing organization: Boston Children's Hospital. Publication: The mouse gene for vascular endothelial growth factor. Genomic structure, definition of the transcriptional unit, and characterization of transcriptional and post-transcriptional regulatory sequences. Shima DT, Kuroki M, Deutsch U, Ng YS, Adamis AP, D'Amore PA. J Biol Chem. 1996 Feb 16. 271(7):3877-83. 10.1074/jbc.271.7.3877 PubMed 8632007.
Backbone
  Vector backbone: PGL2 Basic
  Backbone manufacturer: Promega
  Backbone size w/o insert (bp): 5598
  Vector type: Luciferase
Growth in bacteria
  Bacterial resistance: Ampicillin, 100 μg/mL
  Growth temperature: 37°C
  Growth strain: XL1 Blue
  Copy number: Unknown
Gene/Insert
  Gene/Insert name: 1.6 kB VEGF
  Species: M. musculus (mouse)
  Cloning method: Restriction Enzyme; 5′ cloning site BamH I (unknown if destroyed); 3′ cloning site EcoR I (unknown if destroyed)
  Sequencing primers: 5′ unknown
Terms and licenses: Academic/Nonprofit Terms; Industry Terms: Not Available to Industry
How to cite: 1.6 kB VEGF-luc was a gift from Patricia D'Amore (Addgene plasmid # 29667 ; http://n2t.net/addgene:29667 ; RRID:Addgene_29667)
